Addgene plasmid #117731: pLX311 LacZ
Purpose: Open reading frame vector encoding LacZ
Depositing lab: William Hahn. Depositing organization: Dana-Farber Cancer Institute. Publication: MCL1 and DEDD promote urothelial carcinoma progression. Hong AL, Guerriero JL, Doshi MB, Kynnap BD, Kim WJ, Schinzel AC, Modiste R, Schlauch AJ, Adam RM, Kwiatkowski DJ, Beroukhim R, Letai A, Rosenberg JE, Hahn WC. Mol Cancer Res. 2019 Feb 18. pii: 1541-7786.MCR-18-0963. doi: 10.1158/1541-7786.MCR-18-0963. PubMed 30777879.
Backbone
  Vector backbone: pLX311
  Backbone manufacturer: Broad Institute
  Backbone size w/o insert (bp): 9879
  Total vector size (bp): 11495
  Vector type: Mammalian Expression, Lentiviral
  Selectable markers: Blasticidin
Growth in bacteria
  Bacterial resistance: Ampicillin, 100 μg/mL
  Growth temperature: 30°C
  Growth strain: NEB Stable
  Copy number: High Copy
Gene/Insert
  Gene/Insert name: LacZ
  Insert size (bp): 3071
  Promoter: EF1a
  Tag / fusion protein: 2X V5 (C terminal on backbone)
  Cloning method: Gateway Cloning
  Sequencing primers: 5′ EF1a-F; 3′ WPRE-R
Terms and licenses: Academic/Nonprofit Terms; Industry Terms: Not Available to Industry
How to cite: pLX311 LacZ was a gift from William Hahn (Addgene plasmid # 117731 ; http://n2t.net/addgene:117731 ; RRID:Addgene_117731)
