[The description below was written by a language model from this plasmid's Addgene catalogue record and pLannotate feature annotations shown in this document.]
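Description:
pLX311 LacZ is a third-generation-style, self-inactivating HIV-1 lentiviral expression plasmid built on the Broad Institute pLX311 Gateway destination backbone, carrying the E. coli lacZ open reading frame encoding β-galactosidase. In bacteria it is maintained through a high-copy ColE1/pUC-type origin and selected with ampicillin via the bla gene; an f1 origin and remnants of a lac promoter/lacZα cloning region, flanked by T3 and T7 promoters, are leftovers of the parental phagemid backbone.

The viral portion begins with an RSV promoter fused to a truncated 5' LTR, which drives Tat-independent transcription of the genomic RNA in packaging cells. It is followed by the Ψ packaging signal with a partial gag sequence, the Rev response element for nuclear export of unspliced RNA, and a cPPT/CTS element that aids nuclear import. Two expression units sit within the provirus. An SV40 early promoter drives blasticidin S deaminase, allowing blasticidin selection of transduced mammalian cells. The strong constitutive EF-1α promoter then drives lacZ, which is flanked by the attB1 and attB2 sites left by Gateway recombination and is followed by two backbone-encoded V5 epitope tags recorded as a C-terminal fusion. A WPRE downstream enhances transcript expression, and the ΔU3 3' LTR renders the integrated provirus self-inactivating; an SV40 poly(A) signal lies just outside it.

The record describes it simply as an ORF vector encoding LacZ. The sequenced record is slightly shorter than the catalogued total size, and the listed backbone and insert sizes do not sum to that total.
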