Features (pLannotate 1.2.2; 35 found; start..end, strand, type, name):
   1244..1268    -  protein_bind   attB2: mutant version of attB; recombination site for the Gateway® BP reaction BP Clonase™
   1321..1362    +  CDS            V5 tag: epitope tag from simian virus 5
   1379..1396    -  protein_bind   attB2 (fragment): mutant version of attB; core recombination site for the Gateway® BP reaction BP Clonase™
   1405..1446    +  CDS            V5 tag: epitope tag from simian virus 5
   1497..2085    +  misc_feature   WPRE: woodchuck hepatitis virus posttranscriptional regulatory element
   2136..2155    +  misc_feature   cPPT/CTS (fragment): central polypurine tract and central termination sequence of HIV-1
   2157..2390    +  LTR            3' LTR (ΔU3): self-inactivating 3' long terminal repeat (LTR) from HIV-1
   2468..2589    +  polyA_signal   SV40 poly(A) signal: SV40 polyadenylation signal
   2629..2764    +  rep_origin     SV40 ori: SV40 origin of replication
   2785..2803    -  promoter       T7 promoter: promoter for bacteriophage T7 RNA polymerase
   2811..2966    +  CDS            lacZα (fragment): LacZα fragment of β-galactosidase; lacZ fragment
   2971..3399    +  rep_origin     f1 ori (sequence partly withheld): f1 bacteriophage origin of replication; arrow indicates direction of (+) strand synthesis
   3452..3556    +  promoter       AmpR promoter: bla
   3557..4417    +  CDS            AmpR: β-lactamase; bla; confers resistance to ampicillin, carbenicillin, and related antibiotics
   4588..5176    +  rep_origin     ori: high-copy-number ColE1/pMB1/pBR322/pUC origin of replication
   5359..5451    +  CDS            lacI (fragment): lac repressor; lacI; The lac repressor binds to the lac operator to inhibit transcription in E. coli. This inhibition can be relieved by adding lactose or isopropyl-β-D-thiogalactopyranoside (IPTG).
   5464..5485    +  protein_bind   CAP binding site: CAP binding activates transcription in the presence of cAMP. E. coli catabolite activator protein
   5500..5530    +  promoter       lac promoter: promoter for the E. coli lac operon
   5534..5556    +  protein_bind   lac operator (fragment): The lac repressor binds to the lac operator to inhibit transcription in E. coli. This inhibition can be relieved by adding lactose or isopropyl-β-D-thiogalactopyranoside (IPTG). lac repressor encoded by lacI
   5599..5617    +  promoter       T3 promoter: promoter for bacteriophage T3 RNA polymerase
   5645..5871    +  promoter       RSV promoter: Rous sarcoma virus enhancer/promoter
   5872..6052    +  LTR            5' LTR (truncated): truncated 5' long terminal repeat (LTR) from HIV-1
   6099..6224    +  misc_feature   HIV-1 Ψ: packaging signal of human immunodeficiency virus type 1
   6208..6571    +  CDS            HIV-1 gag (fragment): gag protein from human immunodeficiency virus 1; gag
   6717..6950    +  misc_feature   RRE: The Rev response element (RRE) of HIV-1 allows for Rev-dependent mRNA export from the nucleus to the cytoplasm.
   7327..7353    +  CDS            Rev (fragment): human immunodeficiency virus 1 (HIV-1) Rev protein; rev; enhances nuclear export of unspliced and incompletely spliced viral mRNAs
   7360..7383    +  promoter       SV40 promoter (fragment): SV40 early promoter
   7384..7455    +  promoter       SV40 promoter (fragment): SV40 enhancer and early promoter
   7479..7614    +  rep_origin     SV40 ori: SV40 origin of replication
   7650..8045    +  CDS            BSD: blasticidin S deaminase; Aspergillus terreus BSD; confers resistance to blasticidin
   8119..8236    +  misc_feature   cPPT/CTS: central polypurine tract and central termination sequence of HIV-1
   8301..8367    +  CDS            small t antigen (fragment): SV40 (simian virus 40) small t antigen
   8374..9552    +  promoter       EF-1α promoter: strong constitutive promoter for human elongation factor EF-1α
   9573..9590    +  protein_bind   attB1 (fragment): mutant version of attB; core recombination site for the Gateway® BP reaction BP Clonase™
   9611..1224    +  CDS            lacZ (across the origin): β-galactosidase; lacZ
>Addgene plasmid #117731 | pLX311 LacZ | addgene full sequence | sequence record 234925 | Addgene NGS Result
GCGCTGACGGAAGCAAAACACCAGCAGCAGTTTTTCCAGTTCCGTTTATCCGGGCAAACCATCGAAGTGA
CCAGCGAATACCTGTTCCGTCATAGCGATAACGAGCTCCTGCACTGGATGGTGGCGCTGGATGGTAAGCC
GCTGGCAAGCGGTGAAGTGCCTCTGGATGTCGCTCCACAAGGTAAACAGTTGATTGAACTGCCTGAACTA
CCGCAGCCGGAGAGCGCCGGGCAACTCTGGCTCACAGTACGCGTAGTGCAACCGAACGCGACCGCATGGT
CAGAAGCCGGCCACATCAGCGCCTGGCAGCAGTGGCGTCTGGCGGAAAACCTCAGTGTGACGCTCCCCGC
CGCGTCCCACGCCATCCCGCATCTGACCACCAGCGAAATGGATTTTTGCATCGAGCTGGGTAATAAGCGT
TGGCAATTTAACCGCCAGTCAGGCTTTCTTTCACAGATGTGGATTGGCGATAAAAAACAACTGCTGACGC
CGCTGCGCGATCAGTTCACCCGTGCACCGCTGGATAACGACATTGGCGTAAGTGAAGCGACCCGCATTGA
CCCTAACGCCTGGGTCGAACGCTGGAAGGCGGCGGGCCATTACCAGGCCGAAGCAGCGTTGTTGCAGTGC
ACGGCAGATACACTTGCTGACGCGGTGCTGATTACGACCGCTCACGCGTGGCAGCATCAGGGGAAAACCT
TATTTATCAGCCGGAAAACCTACCGGATTGATGGTAGTGGTCAAATGGCGATTACCGTTGATGTTGAAGT
GGCGAGCGATACACCGCATCCGGCGCGGATTGGCCTGAACTGCCAGCTGGCGCAGGTAGCAGAGCGGGTA
AACTGGCTCGGATTAGGGCCGCAAGAAAACTATCCCGACCGCCTTACTGCCGCCTGTTTTGACCGCTGGG
ATCTGCCATTGTCAGACATGTATACCCCGTACGTCTTCCCGAGCGAAAACGGTCTGCGCTGCGGGACGCG
CGAATTGAATTATGGCCCACACCAGTGGCGCGGCGACTTCCAGTTCAACATCAGCCGCTACAGTCAACAG
CAACTGATGGAAACCAGCCATCGCCATCTGCTGCACGCGGAAGAAGGCACATGGCTGAATATCGACGGTT
TCCATATGGGGATTGGTGGAGACGACTCCTGGAGCCCGTCAGTATCGGCGGAATTACAGCTGAGCGCCGG
TCGCTACCATTACCAGTTGGTCTGGTGTCAAAAAACTAAGGGTGGGCGCGCCGACCCAGCTTTCTTGTAC
AAAGTGGTTGATATCCAGCACAGTGGCGGCCGCTCGAGTCTAGAGGGCCCGCGGTTCGAAGGTAAGCCTA
TCCCTAACCCTCTCCTCGGTCTCGATTCTACGCGTACCGGTTTGCCAACTTTCTTGTACAAAGTGGTTGA
TATCGGTAAGCCTATCCCTAACCCTCTCCTCGGTCTCGATTCTACGTAGTAATGAACTAGTACCGGTTAA
GTCGACAATCAACGCGTTAAGTCGACAATCAACCTCTGGATTACAAAATTTGTGAAAGATTGACTGGTAT
TCTTAACTATGTTGCTCCTTTTACGCTATGTGGATACGCTGCTTTAATGCCTTTGTATCATGCTATTGCT
TCCCGTATGGCTTTCATTTTCTCCTCCTTGTATAAATCCTGGTTGCTGTCTCTTTATGAGGAGTTGTGGC
CCGTTGTCAGGCAACGTGGCGTGGTGTGCACTGTGTTTGCTGACGCAACCCCCACTGGTTGGGGCATTGC
CACCACCTGTCAGCTCCTTTCCGGGACTTTCGCTTTCCCCCTCCCTATTGCCACGGCGGAACTCATCGCC
GCCTGCCTTGCCCGCTGCTGGACAGGGGCTCGGCTGTTGGGCACTGACAATTCCGTGGTGTTGTCGGGGA
AATCATCGTCCTTTCCTTGGCTGCTCGCCTGTGTTGCCACCTGGATTCTGCGCGGGACGTCCTTCTGCTA
CGTCCCTTCGGCCCTCAATCCAGCGGACCTTCCTTCCCGCGGCCTGCTGCCGGCTCTGCGGCCTCTTCCG
CGTCTTCGCCTTCGCCCTCAGACGAGTCGGATCTCCCTTTGGGCCGCCTCCCCGCGTCGACTTTAAGACC
AATGACTTACAAGGCAGCTGTAGATCTTAGCCACTTTTTAAAAGAAAAGGGGGGACTGGAAGGGCTAATT
CACTCCCAACGAAGACAAGATCTGCTTTTTGCTTGTACTGGGTCTCTCTGGTTAGACCAGATCTGAGCCT
GGGAGCTCTCTGGCTAACTAGGGAACCCACTGCTTAAGCCTCAATAAAGCTTGCCTTGAGTGCTTCAAGT
AGTGTGTGCCCGTCTGTTGTGTGACTCTGGTAACTAGAGATCCCTCAGACCCTTTTAGTCAGTGTGGAAA
ATCTCTAGCAGTACGTATAGTAGTTCATGTCATCTTATTATTCAGTATTTATAACTTGCAAAGAAATGAA
TATCAGAGAGTGAGAGGAACTTGTTTATTGCAGCTTATAATGGTTACAAATAAAGCAATAGCATCACAAA
TTTCACAAATAAAGCATTTTTTTCACTGCATTCTAGTTGTGGTTTGTCCAAACTCATCAATGTATCTTAT
CATGTCTGGCTCTAGCTATCCCGCCCCTAACTCCGCCCATCCCGCCCCTAACTCCGCCCAGTTCCGCCCA
TTCTCCGCCCCATGGCTGACTAATTTTTTTTATTTATGCAGAGGCCGAGGCCGCCTCGGCCTCTGAGCTA
TTCCAGAAGTAGTGAGGAGGCTTTTTTGGAGGCCTAGGGACGTACCCAATTCGCCCTATAGTGAGTCGTA
TTACGCGCGCTCACTGGCCGTCGTTTTACAACGTCGTGACTGGGAAAACCCTGGCGTTACCCAACTTAAT
CGCCTTGCAGCACATCCCCCTTTCGCCAGCTGGCGTAATAGCGAAGAGGCCCGCACCGATCGCCCTTCCC
AACAGTTGCGCAGCCTGAATGGCGAATGGG
[124 nt withheld, positions 2971-3094]
C
[91 nt withheld, positions 3096-3186]
A
[49 nt withheld, positions 3188-3236]
CCTTTGACGTTGGAGTCCACGTTCTTT
[37 nt withheld, positions 3264-3300]
ACCCTATCTCGGTCTATTCTTTTGATTTATAAGGGATTTTGCCGATTTCGGCCTATTGGTTAAAAAATGA
GCTGATTTAACAAAAATTTAACGCGAATTTTAACAAAATATTAACGCTTACAATTTAGGTGGCACTTTTC
GGGGAAATGTGCGCGGAACCCCTATTTGTTTATTTTTCTAAATACATTCAAATATGTATCCGCTCATGAG
ACAATAACCCTGATAAATGCTTCAATAATATTGAAAAAGGAAGAGTATGAGTATTCAACATTTCCGTGTC
GCCCTTATTCCCTTTTTTGCGGCATTTTGCCTTCCTGTTTTTGCTCACCCAGAAACGCTGGTGAAAGTAA
AAGATGCTGAAGATCAGTTGGGTGCACGAGTGGGTTACATCGAACTGGATCTCAACAGCGGTAAGATCCT
TGAGAGTTTTCGCCCCGAAGAACGTTTTCCAATGATGAGCACTTTTAAAGTTCTGCTATGTGGCGCGGTA
TTATCCCGTATTGACGCCGGGCAAGAGCAACTCGGTCGCCGCATACACTATTCTCAGAATGACTTGGTTG
AGTACTCACCAGTCACAGAAAAGCATCTTACGGATGGCATGACAGTAAGAGAATTATGCAGTGCTGCCAT
AACCATGAGTGATAACACTGCGGCCAACTTACTTCTGACAACGATCGGAGGACCGAAGGAGCTAACCGCT
TTTTTGCACAACATGGGGGATCATGTAACTCGCCTTGATCGTTGGGAACCGGAGCTGAATGAAGCCATAC
CAAACGACGAGCGTGACACCACGATGCCTGTAGCAATGGCAACAACGTTGCGCAAACTATTAACTGGCGA
ACTACTTACTCTAGCTTCCCGGCAACAATTAATAGACTGGATGGAGGCGGATAAAGTTGCAGGACCACTT
CTGCGCTCGGCCCTTCCGGCTGGCTGGTTTATTGCTGATAAATCTGGAGCCGGTGAGCGTGGGTCTCGCG
GTATCATTGCAGCACTGGGGCCAGATGGTAAGCCCTCCCGTATCGTAGTTATCTACACGACGGGGAGTCA
GGCAACTATGGATGAACGAAATAGACAGATCGCTGAGATAGGTGCCTCACTGATTAAGCATTGGTAACTG
TCAGACCAAGTTTACTCATATATACTTTAGATTGATTTAAAACTTCATTTTTAATTTAAAAGGATCTAGG
TGAAGATCCTTTTTGATAATCTCATGACCAAAATCCCTTAACGTGAGTTTTCGTTCCACTGAGCGTCAGA
CCCCGTAGAAAAGATCAAAGGATCTTCTTGAGATCCTTTTTTTCTGCGCGTAATCTGCTGCTTGCAAACA
AAAAAACCACCGCTACCAGCGGTGGTTTGTTTGCCGGATCAAGAGCTACCAACTCTTTTTCCGAAGGTAA
CTGGCTTCAGCAGAGCGCAGATACCAAATACTGTTCTTCTAGTGTAGCCGTAGTTAGGCCACCACTTCAA
GAACTCTGTAGCACCGCCTACATACCTCGCTCTGCTAATCCTGTTACCAGTGGCTGCTGCCAGTGGCGAT
AAGTCGTGTCTTACCGGGTTGGACTCAAGACGATAGTTACCGGATAAGGCGCAGCGGTCGGGCTGAACGG
GGGGTTCGTGCACACAGCCCAGCTTGGAGCGAACGACCTACACCGAACTGAGATACCTACAGCGTGAGCT
ATGAGAAAGCGCCACGCTTCCCGAAGGGAGAAAGGCGGACAGGTATCCGGTAAGCGGCAGGGTCGGAACA
GGAGAGCGCACGAGGGAGCTTCCAGGGGGAAACGCCTGGTATCTTTATAGTCCTGTCGGGTTTCGCCACC
TCTGACTTGAGCGTCGATTTTTGTGATGCTCGTCAGGGGGGCGGAGCCTATGGAAAAACGCCAGCAACGC
GGCCTTTTTACGGTTCCTGGCCTTTTGCTGGCCTTTTGCTCACATGTTCTTTCCTGCGTTATCCCCTGAT
TCTGTGGATAACCGTATTACCGCCTTTGAGTGAGCTGATACCGCTCGCCGCAGCCGAACGACCGAGCGCA
GCGAGTCAGTGAGCGAGGAAGCGGAAGAGCGCCCAATACGCAAACCGCCTCTCCCCGCGCGTTGGCCGAT
TCATTAATGCAGCTGGCACGACAGGTTTCCCGACTGGAAAGCGGGCAGTGAGCGCAACGCAATTAATGTG
AGTTAGCTCACTCATTAGGCACCCCAGGCTTTACACTTTATGCTTCCGGCTCGTATGTTGTGTGGAATTG
TGAGCGGATAACAATTTCACACAGGAAACAGCTATGACCATGATTACGCCAAGCGCGCAATTAACCCTCA
CTAAAGGGAACAAAAGCTGGAGCTGCAAGCTTAATGTAGTCTTATGCAATACTCTTGTAGTCTTGCAACA
TGGTAACGATGAGTTAGCAACATGCCTTACAAGGAGAGAAAAAGCACCGTGCATGCCGATTGGTGGAAGT
AAGGTGGTACGATCGTGCCTTATTAGGAAGGCAACAGACGGGTCTGACATGGATTGGACGAACCACTGAA
TTGCCGCATTGCAGAGATATTGTATTTAAGTGCCTAGCTCGATACATAAACGGGTCTCTCTGGTTAGACC
AGATCTGAGCCTGGGAGCTCTCTGGCTAACTAGGGAACCCACTGCTTAAGCCTCAATAAAGCTTGCCTTG
AGTGCTTCAAGTAGTGTGTGCCCGTCTGTTGTGTGACTCTGGTAACTAGAGATCCCTCAGACCCTTTTAG
TCAGTGTGGAAAATCTCTAGCAGTGGCGCCCGAACAGGGACTTGAAAGCGAAAGGGAAACCAGAGGAGCT
CTCTCGACGCAGGACTCGGCTTGCTGAAGCGCGCACGGCAAGAGGCGAGGGGCGGCGACTGGTGAGTACG
CCAAAAATTTTGACTAGCGGAGGCTAGAAGGAGAGAGATGGGTGCGAGAGCGTCAGTATTAAGCGGGGGA
GAATTAGATCGCGATGGGAAAAAATTCGGTTAAGGCCAGGGGGAAAGAAAAAATATAAATTAAAACATAT
AGTATGGGCAAGCAGGGAGCTAGAACGATTCGCAGTTAATCCTGGCCTGTTAGAAACATCAGAAGGCTGT
AGACAAATACTGGGACAGCTACAACCATCCCTTCAGACAGGATCAGAAGAACTTAGATCATTATATAATA
CAGTAGCAACCCTCTATTGTGTGCATCAAAGGATAGAGATAAAAGACACCAAGGAAGCTTTAGACAAGAT
AGAGGAAGAGCAAAACAAAAGTAAGACCACCGCACAGCAAGCGGCCGCTGATCTTCAGACCTGGAGGAGG
AGATATGAGGGACAATTGGAGAAGTGAATTATATAAATATAAAGTAGTAAAAATTGAACCATTAGGAGTA
GCACCCACCAAGGCAAAGAGAAGAGTGGTGCAGAGAGAAAAAAGAGCAGTGGGAATAGGAGCTTTGTTCC
TTGGGTTCTTGGGAGCAGCAGGAAGCACTATGGGCGCAGCGTCAATGACGCTGACGGTACAGGCCAGACA
ATTATTGTCTGGTATAGTGCAGCAGCAGAACAATTTGCTGAGGGCTATTGAGGCGCAACAGCATCTGTTG
CAACTCACAGTCTGGGGCATCAAGCAGCTCCAGGCAAGAATCCTGGCTGTGGAAAGATACCTAAAGGATC
AACAGCTCCTGGGGATTTGGGGTTGCTCTGGAAAACTCATTTGCACCACTGCTGTGCCTTGGAATGCTAG
TTGGAGTAATAAATCTCTGGAACAGATTTGGAATCACACGACCTGGATGGAGTGGGACAGAGAAATTAAC
AATTACACAAGCTTAATACACTCCTTAATTGAAGAATCGCAAAACCAGCAAGAAAAGAATGAACAAGAAT
TATTGGAATTAGATAAATGGGCAAGTTTGTGGAATTGGTTTAACATAACAAATTGGCTGTGGTATATAAA
ATTATTCATAATGATAGTAGGAGGCTTGGTAGGTTTAAGAATAGTTTTTGCTGTACTTTCTATAGTGAAT
AGAGTTAGGCAGGGATATTCACCATTATCGTTTCAGACCCACCTCCCAACCCCGAGGGGACCCATGCATT
GCATCTCAATTAGTCAGCAACCAGGTGTGGAAAGTCCCCAGGCTCCCCAGCAGGCAGAAGTATGCAAAGC
ATGCGTCTCAATTAGTCAGCAACCATAGTCCCGCCCCTAACTCCGCCCATCCCGCCCCTAACTCCGCCCA
GTTCCGCCCATTCTCCGCCCCATGGCTGACTAATTTTTTTTATTTATGCAGAGGCCGAGGCCGCCTCGGC
CTCTGAGCTATTCCAGAAGTAGTGAGGAGGCTTTTTTGGAGGCCTAGGCTTTTGCAAAAAGCTTTCTAGA
GGTACCACCATGGCCAAGCCTTTGTCTCAAGAAGAATCCACCCTCATTGAAAGAGCAACGGCTACAATCA
ACAGCATCCCCATCTCTGAAGACTACAGCGTCGCCAGCGCAGCTCTCTCTAGCGACGGCCGCATCTTCAC
TGGTGTCAATGTATATCATTTTACTGGGGGACCTTGTGCAGAACTCGTGGTGCTGGGCACTGCTGCTGCT
GCGGCAGCTGGCAACCTGACTTGTATCGTCGCGATCGGAAATGAGAACAGGGGCATCTTGAGCCCCTGCG
GACGGTGCCGACAGGTGCTTCTCGATCTGCATCCTGGGATCAAAGCCATAGTGAAGGACAGTGATGGACA
GCCGACGGCAGTTGGGATTCGTGAATTGCTGCCCTCTGGTTATGTGTGGGAGGGCCTGCAGCTGCAGTAG
TAAGGCGCGCCGTTAACGAATTCTAGATCTTGAGACAAATGGCAGTATTCATCCACAATTTTAAAAGAAA
AGGGGGGATTGGGGGGTACAGTGCAGGGGAAAGAATAGTAGACATAATAGCAACAGACATACAAACTAAA
GAATTACAAAAACAAATTACAAAAATTCAAAATTTTCGGGTTTATTACAGGGACAGCAGAGATCCACTTT
GGCGCCGGCTCGAGGCCTGCAGGTGCAAAGATGGATAAAGTTTTAAACAGAGAGGAATCTTTGCAGCTAA
TGGACCTTCTAGGTCTTGAAAGGAGTGGGAATTGGCTCCGGTGCCCGTCAGTGGGCAGAGCGCACATCGC
CCACAGTCCCCGAGAAGTTGGGGGGAGGGGTCGGCAATTGAACCGGTGCCTAGAGAAGGTGGCGCGGGGT
AAACTGGGAAAGTGATGTCGTGTACTGGCTCCGCCTTTTTCCCGAGGGTGGGGGAGAACCGTATATAAGT
GCAGTAGTCGCCGTGAACGTTCTTTTTCGCAACGGGTTTGCCGCCAGAACACAGGTAAGTGCCGTGTGTG
GTTCCCGCGGGCCTGGCCTCTTTACGGGTTATGGCCCTTGCGTGCCTTGAATTACTTCCACCTGGCTGCA
GTACGTGATTCTTGATCCCGAGCTTCGGGTTGGAAGTGGGTGGGAGAGTTCGAGGCCTTGCGCTTAAGGA
GCCCCTTCGCCTCGTGCTTGAGTTGAGGCCTGGCCTGGGCGCTGGGGCCGCCGCGTGCGAATCTGGTGGC
ACCTTCGCGCCTGTCTCGCTGCTTTCGATAAGTCTCTAGCCATTTAAAATTTTTGATGACCTGCTGCGAC
GCTTTTTTTCTGGCAAGATAGTCTTGTAAATGCGGGCCAAGATCTGCACACTGGTATTTCGGTTTTTGGG
GCCGCGGGCGGCGACGGGGCCCGTGCGTCCCAGCGCACATGTTCGGCGAGGCGGGGCCTGCGAGCGCGGC
CACCGAGAATCGGACGGGGGTAGTCTCAAGCTGGCCGGCCTGCTCTGGTGCCTGGCCTCGCGCCGCCGTG
TATCGCCCCGCCCTGGGCGGCAAGGCTGGCCCGGTCGGCACCAGTTGCGTGAGCGGAAAGATGGCCGCTT
CCCGGCCCTGCTGCAGGGAGCTCAAAATGGAGGACGCGGCGCTCGGGAGAGCGGGCGGGTGAGTCACCCA
CACAAAGGAAAAGGGCCTTTCCGTCCTCAGCCGTCGCTTCATGTGACTCCACGGAGTACCGGGCGCCGTC
CAGGCACCTCGATTAGTTCTCGAGCTTTTGGAGTACGTCGTCTTTAGGTTGGGGGGAGGGGTTTTATGCG
ATGGAGTTTCCCCACACTGAGTGGGTGGAGACTGAAGTTAGGCCAGCTTGGCACTTGATGTAATTCTCCT
TGGAATTTGCCCTTTTTGAGTTTGGATCTTGGTTCATTCTCAAGCCTCAGACAGTGGTTCAAAGTTTTTT
TCTTCCATTTCAGGTGTCGTGAGGCTAGCATCGATTGATCAACAAGTTTGTACAAAAAAGTTGGCACCAT
GATAGATCCCGTCGTTTTACAACGTCGTGACTGGGAAAACCCTGGCGTTACCCAACTTAATCGCCTTGCA
GCACATCCCCCTTTCGCCAGCTGGCGTAATAGCGAAGAGGCCCGCACCGATCGCCCTTCCCAACAGTTGC
GCAGCCTGAATGGCGAATGGCGCTTTGCCTGGTTTCCGGCACCAGAAGCGGTGCCGGAAAGCTGGCTGGA
GTGCGATCTTCCTGAGGCCGATACTGTCGTCGTCCCCTCAAACTGGCAGATGCACGGTTACGATGCGCCC
ATCTACACCAACGTGACCTATCCCATTACGGTCAATCCGCCGTTTGTTCCCACGGAGAATCCGACGGGTT
GTTACTCGCTCACATTTAATGTTGATGAAAGCTGGCTACAGGAAGGCCAGACGCGAATTATTTTTGATGG
CGTTAACTCGGCGTTTCATCTGTGGTGCAACGGGCGCTGGGTCGGTTACGGCCAGGACAGTCGTTTGCCG
TCTGAATTTGACCTGAGCGCATTTTTACGCGCCGGAGAAAACCGCCTCGCGGTGATGGTGCTGCGCTGGA
GTGACGGCAGTTATCTGGAAGATCAGGATATGTGGCGGATGAGCGGCATTTTCCGTGACGTCTCGTTGCT
GCATAAACCGACTACACAAATCAGCGATTTCCATGTTGCCACTCGCTTTAATGATGATTTCAGCCGCGCT
GTACTGGAGGCTGAAGTTCAGATGTGCGGCGAGTTGCGTGACTACCTACGGGTAACAGTTTCTTTATGGC
AGGGTGAAACGCAGGTCGCCAGCGGCACCGCGCCTTTCGGCGGTGAAATTATCGATGAGCGTGGTGGTTA
TGCCGATCGCGTCACACTACGTCTGAACGTCGAAAACCCGAAACTGTGGAGCGCCGAAATCCCGAATCTC
TATCGTGCGGTGGTTGAACTGCACACCGCCGACGGCACGCTGATTGAAGCAGAAGCCTGCGATGTCGGTT
TCCGCGAGGTGCGGATTGAAAATGGTCTGCTGCTGCTGAACGGCAAGCCGTTGCTGATTCGAGGCGTTAA
CCGTCACGAGCATCATCCTCTGCATGGTCAGGTCATGGATGAGCAGACGATGGTGCAGGATATCCTGCTG
ATGAAGCAGAACAACTTTAACGCCGTGCGCTGTTCGCATTATCCGAACCATCCGCTGTGGTACACGCTGT
GCGACCGCTACGGCCTGTATGTGGTGGATGAAGCCAATATTGAAACCCACGGCATGGTGCCAATGAATCG
TCTGACCGATGATCCGCGCTGGCTACCGGCGATGAGCGAACGCGTAACGCGAATGGTGCAGCGCGATCGT
AATCACCCGAGTGTGATCATCTGGTCGCTGGGGAATGAATCAGGCCACGGCGCTAATCACGACGCGCTGT
ATCGCTGGATCAAATCTGTCGATCCTTCCCGCCCGGTGCAGTATGAAGGCGGCGGAGCCGACACCACGGC
CACCGATATTATTTGCCCGATGTACGCGCGCGTGGATGAAGACCAGCCCTTCCCGGCTGTGCCGAAATGG
TCCATCAAAAAATGGCTTTCGCTACCTGGAGAGACGCGCCCGCTGATCCTTTGCGAATACGCCCACGCGA
TGGGTAACAGTCTTGGCGGTTTCGCTAAATACTGGCAGGCGTTTCGTCAGTATCCCCGTTTACAGGGCGG
CTTCGTCTGGGACTGGGTGGATCAGTCGCTGATTAAATATGATGAAAACGGCAACCCGTGGTCGGCTTAC
GGCGGTGATTTTGGCGATACGCCGAACGATCGCCAGTTCTGTATGAACGGTCTGGTCTTTGCCGACCGCA
CGCCGCATCCA
